>Addgene plasmid #82978 | pDONR223_ACAA1_WT_V5 | addgene full sequence | sequence record 162785 | Addgene NGS result
GGGGAGAGGCGGTTTGCGTATTGGGCGCTCTTCCGCTTCCTCGCTCACTGACTCGCTGCGCTCGGTCGTT
CGGCTGCGGCGAGCGGTATCAGCTCACTCAAAGGCGGTAATACGGTTATCCACAGAATCAGGGGATAACG
CAGGAAAGAACATGTGAGCAAAAGGCCAGCAAAAGGCCAGGAACCGTAAAAAGGCCGCGTTGCTGGCGTT
TTTCCATAGGCTCCGCCCCCCTGACGAGCATCACAAAAATCGACGCTCAAGTCAGAGGTGGCGAAACCCG
ACAGGACTATAAAGATACCAGGCGTTTCCCCCTGGAAGCTCCCTCGTGCGCTCTCCTGTTCCGACCCTGC
CGCTTACCGGATACCTGTCCGCCTTTCTCCCTTCGGGAAGCGTGGCGCTTTCTCATAGCTCACGCTGTAG
GTATCTCAGTTCGGTGTAGGTCGTTCGCTCCAAGCTGGGCTGTGTGCACGAACCCCCCGTTCAGCCCGAC
CGCTGCGCCTTATCCGGTAACTATCGTCTTGAGTCCAACCCGGTAAGACACGACTTATCGCCACTGGCAG
CAGCCACTGGTAACAGGATTAGCAGAGCGAGGTATGTAGGCGGTGCTACAGAGTTCTTGAAGTGGTGGCC
TAACTACGGCTACACTAGAAGAACAGTATTTGGTATCTGCGCTCTGCTGAAGCCAGTTACCTTCGGAAAA
AGAGTTGGTAGCTCTTGATCCGGCAAACAAACCACCGCTGGTAGCGGTGGTTTTTTTGTTTGCAAGCAGC
AGATTACGCGCAGAAAAAAAGGATCTCAAGAAGATCCTTTGATCTTTTCTACGGGGTCTGACGCTCAGTG
GAACGACGCGTAACTCACGTTAAGGGATTTTGGTCATGGGTGGCTCGAGGGTTATTTGCCGACTACCTTG
GTGATCTCGCCTTTCACGTAGTGGACAAATTCTTCCAACTGATCTGCGCGCGAGGCCAAGCGATCTTCTT
CTTGTCCAAGATAAGCCTGTCTAGCTTCAAGTATGACGGGCTGATACTGGGCCGGCAGGCGCTCCATTGC
CCAGTCGGCAGCGACATCCTTCGGCGCGATTTTGCCGGTTACTGCGCTGTACCAAATGCGGGACAACGTA
AGCACTACATTTCGCTCATCGCCAGCCCAGTCGGGCGGCGAGTTCCATAGCGTTAAGGTTTCATTTAGCG
CCTCAAATAGATCCTGTTCAGGAACCGGATCAAAGAGTTCCTCCGCCGCTGGACCTACCAAGGCAACGCT
ATGTTCTCTTGCTTTTGTCAGCAAGATAGCCAGATCAATGTCGATCGTGGCTGGCTCGAAGATACCTGCA
AGAATGTCATTGCGCTGCCATTCTCCAAATTGCAGTTCGCGCTTAGCTGGATAACGCCACGGAATGATGT
CGTCGTGCACAACAATGGTGACTTCTACAGCGCGGAGAATCTCGCTCTCTCCAGGGGAAGCCGAAGTTTC
CAAAAGGTCGTTGATCAAAGCTCGCCGCGTTGTTTCATCAAGCCTTACGGTCACCGTAACCAGCAAATCA
ATATCACTGTGTGGCTTCAGGCCGCCATCCACTGCGGAGCCGTACAAATGTACGGCCAGCAACGTCGGTT
CGAGATGGCGCTCGATGACGCCAACTACCTCTGATAGTTGAGTCGATACTTCGGCGATCACCGCTTCCCT
CATAATGTTTAACTTTGTTTTAGGGCGACTGCCCTGCTGCGTAACATCGTTGCTGCTCCATAACATCAAA
CATCGACCCACGGCGTAACGCGCTTGCTGCTTGGATGCCCGAGGCATAGACTGTACCCCAAAAAAACAGT
CATAACAAGCCATGAAAACCGCCACTGCGCCGTTACCACCGCTGCGTTCGGTCAAGGTTCTGGACCAGTT
GCGTGAGCGCATACGCTACTTGCATTACAGCTTACGAACCGAACAGGCTTATGTCCACTGGGTTCGTGCC
TTCATCCGTTTCCACGGTGTGCGTCACCCGGCAACCTTGGGTAGCAGCGAAGTCGAGGCATTTCTGTCCT
GGCTGGTCTAGAGGAGGCATGATGATATATTTTTATCTTGTGCAATGTAACATCAGAGATTTTGAGACAC
GGGCCAGAGCTGCCAGGAAACAGCTATGACCATGTAATACGACTCACTATAGGGGATATCAGCTGGATGG
CAAATAATGATTTTATTTTGACTGATAGTGACCTGTTCGTTGCAACAAATTGATAAGCAATGCTTTCTTA
TAATGCCAACTTTGTACAAGAAAGTTGGGCAGTTCCCAGGGTATTCAAAGACGGCAGCGGCTCCCATTCC
AGTCCCGATGCACATGGACACCACTCCGTATGCCCTCTTCCCACGGCGCTTCAGCTCATTGAGCAGCGTG
ATGGCCTGTCGTGCCCCAGTGCAGCCCAGTGGGTGCCCTAAGGCCACTGCACCCCCCAGGGGGTTCACCT
TCTCAGGGGGGAGTCGTAGCTTCTCCACACAGTAGGCAGCCTGGCTTGCAAAGGCCTCATTGATCTCGAA
GATGTCCACGTCACTCACTGTCAGCCCAGCTGTGGTAGAACCATCTTTCTTGAAGGCAGGCTTCAGTTTG
GCCAGGCCCTCCATGGTGGTGCTGGGGCGGATACCCTCATCCTGGGTCACAGTGATGCTCCTCTTGGTGC
CCTTGTCATCATGGACCGTGGTGGTCACAGGCACAATCTCAGCTTGGAAACAGCCCTTGCTCTGGGCTCT
TGCTGCCTTCTGCTGGGAAGCCAGGGCAAAGGTATCCTGCTTCTCCCGTGAAATGCCAAACCGCTCAGCC
ACATTCTCAGAGGTTATCCCACAGGCCATGCCAATGTCATAAGACCCATTTCTGATGCCACCTGCTATGC
TGGCCACTGCCTGTAGCCCCGACGAACACTGTCTATTGACAGTGGACAAAGGCACAGTCTCCGGGATGTC
ACTCAGAAACTGGGCGATTCGGGCCATGATTGCCCCGGCCCCAGGCTGCAGCACATTTCCGACACAGATG
TCCCCCAGCTGTTCCGGCCTCAGATTCACGTCCTTGAGAACCGCGGTCATGACTGCCGAGAGAAGCTCGT
CGGGGGTGGTGTCCTTGAAGCCGCCGCGGCCCGCCCGGCAGATGGCCGTGCGCCGCCCGTGCACCACCAC
CACGTCCGCGGCCGAGGCCTGCGGGGCACCGCTCAGGCAAGGCGCGGCCTGCGGCATCCAGCCGGAATCG
GCCGGACCCCTCAGGTGGCCCAGCACTACCTGCAGCCTCTGCATGCCAACTTTTTTGTACAAAGTTGGCA
TTATAAAAAAGCATTGCTCATCAATTTGTTGCAACGAACAGGTCACTATCAGTCAAAATAAAATCATTAT
TTGGGGCCCGAGCTTAAGACTGGCCGTCGTTTTACAACGTCGTGACTGGGAAAACATCCATGCTAGCGTT
AACGCGAGAGTAGGGAACTGCCAGGCATCAAATAAAACGAAAGGCTCAGTCGGAAGACTGGGCCTTTCGT
TTTATCTGTTGTTTGTCGGTGAACGCTCTCCTGAGTAGGACAAATCCGCCGGGAGCGGATTTGAACGTTG
TGAAGCAACGGCCCGGAGGGTGGCGGGCAGGACGCCCGCCATAAACTGCCAGGCATCAAACTAAGCAGAA
GGCCATCCTGACGGATGGCCTTTTTGCGTTTCTACAAACTCTTCCTGGCTAGCGGTACGCGTATTAATTG
CGTTGCGCTCACTGCCCGCTTTCCAGTCGGGAAACCTGTCGTGCCAGCTGCATTAATGAATCGGCCAACG
CGC
Features (pLannotate 1.2.2; 12 found; start..end, strand, type, name):
    211..799     -  rep_origin     ori: high-copy-number ColE1/pMB1/pBR322/pUC origin of replication
    892..1683    -  CDS            SmR: aminoglycoside adenylyltransferase (Murphy, 1985); aadA; confers resistance to spectinomycin and streptomycin
   1690..1746    -  CDS            GmR (fragment): gentamycin acetyltransferase; aacC1; confers resistance to gentamycin
   1922..1945    -  promoter       Pc promoter (fragment): intI1 (promoter lies within the coding sequence); class 1 integron promoter
   2135..2153    +  promoter       T7 promoter: promoter for bacteriophage T7 RNA polymerase
   2171..2269    +  protein_bind   attL2: mutant version of attL; recombination site for the Gateway® LR reaction LR Clonase™
   2272..3264    -  CDS            ACAA1 (fragment): THIK_HUMAN - Also known as ACAA, PTHIO. Experimental evidence at protein level: Swiss-Prot protein existence level 1. Responsible for the thiolytic cleavage of straight chain 3- oxoacyl-CoAs. Catalyzes the cleavage of short, medium and long straight chain 3-oxoacyl-CoAs, medium chain 3-oxoacyl-CoAs being the best substrates. From Homo sapiens (Human).
   3267..3362    -  protein_bind   attL3: mutant version of attL; recombination site for the Gateway® LR reaction LR Clonase™
   3379..3415    +  CDS            lacZα (fragment): LacZα fragment of β-galactosidase; lacZ fragment
   3462..3505    -  terminator     rrnB T1 terminator: Escherichia coli rrnB; transcription terminator T1 from the E. coli rrnB gene
   3637..3664    +  terminator     rrnB T2 terminator: transcription terminator T2 from the E. coli rrnB gene
   3719..28      -  CDS            lacI (fragment) (across the origin): lac repressor; lacI; The lac repressor binds to the lac operator to inhibit transcription in E. coli. This inhibition can be relieved by adding lactose or isopropyl-β-D-thiogalactopyranoside (IPTG).
