[The description below was written by a language model from this plasmid's Addgene catalogue record and pLannotate feature annotations shown in this document.]
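Description:
pDONR223_ACAA1_WT_V5 is a Gateway entry clone built on the Invitrogen pDONR223 backbone, carrying the wild-type human ACAA1 open reading frame (reference transcript NM_001130410). ACAA1 encodes the peroxisomal 3-ketoacyl-CoA thiolase, which carries out thiolytic cleavage of straight-chain 3-oxoacyl-CoAs. The 3,783 nt plasmid is maintained in E. coli at high copy through a ColE1/pUC-type origin and is selected with spectinomycin via the aadA (SmR) aminoglycoside adenylyltransferase gene. That gene is preceded by remnants of a class 1 integron cassette, namely a short gentamicin acetyltransferase fragment and a partial Pc promoter.

The ACAA1 coding sequence, annotated as a roughly 1 kb fragment on the minus strand, sits between two attL recombination sites. The automated annotation labels these attL2 and attL3, and they are the sites at which LR Clonase transfers the ORF into a destination vector. No promoter drives the insert in this plasmid, so it serves as a shuttle clone rather than an expression construct. A T7 promoter lies outside one att site, rrnB T1 and T2 terminators flank the cassette to insulate it from read-through transcription, and small lacZα and lacI fragments are backbone remnants. The ORF is in the "open" configuration, with no stop codon directly after the insert, so it can be fused in frame to a C-terminal tag supplied by the destination vector. The "V5" in the name probably refers to that intended tag, since no V5 feature is annotated in this entry clone.

The construct belongs to the Target Accelerator Plasmid Collection and is described as an overexpression control for gene expression analysis, within a study that phenotyped lung cancer somatic mutations at high throughput.
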