Addgene plasmid #82978: pDONR223_ACAA1_WT_V5
Purpose: Gateway Donor vector containing ACAA1 used as an over expression control for gene expression analysis. Part of the Target Accelerator Plasmid Collection.
Depositing lab: Jesse Boehm & Matthew Meyerson & David Root. Depositing organization: Broad Institute. Publication: High-throughput Phenotyping of Lung Cancer Somatic Mutations. Berger AH, Brooks AN, Wu X, Shrestha Y, Chouinard C, Piccioni F, Bagul M, Kamburov A, Imielinski M, Hogstrom L, Zhu C, Yang X, Pantel S, Sakai R, Watson J, Kaplan N, Campbell JD, Singh S, Root DE, Narayan R, Natoli T, Lahr DL, Tirosh I, Tamayo P, Getz G, Wong B, Doench J, Subramanian A, Golub TR, Meyerson M, Boehm JS. Cancer Cell. 2016 Aug 8;30(2):214-28. doi: 10.1016/j.ccell.2016.06.022. Epub 2016 Jul 28. PubMed 27478040.
Backbone
  Vector backbone: pDONR223
  Backbone manufacturer: Invitrogen
  Vector type: Gateway Entry vector
Growth in bacteria
  Bacterial resistance: Spectinomycin, 50 μg/mL
  Growth temperature: 37°C
  Growth strain: DH5alpha
  Copy number: High Copy
Gene/Insert
  Gene/Insert name: ACAA1 (alt name: NM_001130410)
  Species: H. sapiens (human)
  Entrez Gene: ACAA1 (a.k.a. ACAA, PTHIO, THIO)
  Promoter: None
  Cloning method: Gateway Cloning
  Sequencing primers: 5′ M13pUC-fwd; 3′ M13-Rev
Terms and licenses: Academic/Nonprofit Terms; Industry Terms: Not Available to Industry
Depositor comments: Open state: NO stop codon immediately follows insert
How to cite: pDONR223_ACAA1_WT_V5 was a gift from Jesse Boehm & Matthew Meyerson & David Root (Addgene plasmid # 82978 ; http://n2t.net/addgene:82978 ; RRID:Addgene_82978)
