>Addgene plasmid #82978 | pDONR223_ACAA1_WT_V5 | depositor partial sequence | sequence record 157704 | Insert sequence
ATGCAGAGGCTGCAGGTAGTGCTGGGCCACCTGAGGGGTCCGGCCGATTCCGGCTGGATGCCGCAGGCCG
CGCCTTGCCTGAGCGGTGCCCCGCAGGCCTCGGCCGCGGACGTGGTGGTGGTGCACGGGCGGCGCACGGC
CATCTGCCGGGCGGGCCGCGGCGGCTTCAAGGACACCACCCCCGACGAGCTTCTCTCGGCAGTCATGACC
GCGGTTCTCAAGGACGTGAATCTGAGGCCGGAACAGCTGGGGGACATCTGTGTCGGAAATGTGCTGCAGC
CTGGGGCCGGGGCAATCATGGCCCGAATCGCCCAGTTTCTGAGTGACATCCCGGAGACTGTGCCTTTGTC
CACTGTCAATAGACAGTGTTCGTCGGGGCTACAGGCAGTGGCCAGCATAGCAGGTGGCATCAGAAATGGG
TCTTATGACATTGGCATGGCCTGTGGGATAACCTCTGAGAATGTGGCTGAGCGGTTTGGCATTTCACGGG
AGAAGCAGGATACCTTTGCCCTGGCTTCCCAGCAGAAGGCAGCAAGAGCCCAGAGCAAGGGCTGTTTCCA
AGCTGAGATTGTGCCTGTGACCACCACGGTCCATGATGACAAGGGCACCAAGAGGAGCATCACTGTGACC
CAGGATGAGGGTATCCGCCCCAGCACCACCATGGAGGGCCTGGCCAAACTGAAGCCTGCCTTCAAGAAAG
ATGGTTCTACCACAGCTGGGCTGACAGTGAGTGACGTGGACATCTTCGAGATCAATGAGGCCTTTGCAAG
CCAGGCTGCCTACTGTGTGGAGAAGCTACGACTCCCCCCTGAGAAGGTGAACCCCCTGGGGGGTGCAGTG
GCCTTAGGGCACCCACTGGGCTGCACTGGGGCACGACAGGCCATCACGCTGCTCAATGAGCTGAAGCGCC
GTGGGAAGAGGGCATACGGAGTGGTGTCCATGTGCATCGGGACTGGAATGGGAGCCGCTGCCGTCTTTGA
ATACCCTGGGAACTGA
